Addgene plasmid #120255: pRS313_ATP3G919C
Purpose: Expression of ATP3-7 in yeast
Depositing lab: Markus Ralser. Depositing organization: Francis Crick Institute. Publication: The metabolic growth limitations of petite cells lacking the mitochondrial genome. Vowinckel J, Hartl J, Marx H, Kerick M, Runggatscher K, Keller MA, Mulleder M, Day J, Weber M, Rinnerthaler M, Yu JSL, Aulakh SK, Lehmann A, Mattanovich D, Timmermann B, Zhang N, Dunn CD, MacRae JI, Breitenbach M, Ralser M. Nat Metab. 2021 Nov;3(11):1521-1535. doi: 10.1038/s42255-021-00477-6. Epub 2021 Nov 18. PubMed 34799698.
Backbone
  Vector backbone: pRS313
  Backbone size w/o insert (bp): 4967
  Total vector size (bp): 6482
  Vector type: Yeast Expression
  Selectable markers: HIS3
Growth in bacteria
  Bacterial resistance: Ampicillin, 100 μg/mL
  Growth temperature: 37°C
  Growth strain: DH5alpha
  Copy number: High Copy
Gene/Insert
  Gene/Insert name: ATP3
  Species: S. cerevisiae (budding yeast)
  Insert size (bp): 1516
  Mutation: G919 changed to C; Alanine 307 changed to Proline
  GenBank ID: NC_001134.8
  Entrez Gene: ATP3 (a.k.a. YBR039W)
  Promoter: ATP3
  Cloning method: Restriction Enzyme; 5′ cloning site BamHI (not destroyed); 3′ cloning site SalI (not destroyed)
  Sequencing primers: 5′ CGCCAGGGTTTTCCCAGTCACGAC; 3′ ATTAACCCTCACTAAAGGGA
Terms and licenses: Academic/Nonprofit Terms; Industry Terms: Not Available to Industry
How to cite: pRS313_ATP3G919C was a gift from Markus Ralser (Addgene plasmid # 120255 ; http://n2t.net/addgene:120255 ; RRID:Addgene_120255)
