[The description below was written by a language model from this plasmid's Addgene catalogue record and pLannotate feature annotations shown in this document.]
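Description:
pRS313_ATP3G919C is a yeast expression plasmid built on pRS313, a low-copy centromeric shuttle vector for Saccharomyces cerevisiae. In yeast it is maintained through a CEN6/ARS element, which gives stable, near single-copy inheritance, and it is selected by the HIS3 auxotrophic marker (imidazoleglycerol-phosphate dehydratase under its own promoter) in histidine-requiring strains. In E. coli it replicates at high copy from a ColE1/pUC-type origin and is selected with ampicillin through the β-lactamase gene. The pBluescript-derived parts of the backbone are also present: an f1 origin, a lacZα fragment with lac promoter and operator, and T7 and T3 promoters flanking the multiple cloning site.

The roughly 1.5 kb insert, cloned between the BamHI and SalI sites (both retained), is the S. cerevisiae ATP3 gene (YBR039W), which encodes the gamma subunit of the mitochondrial F1F0 ATP synthase. Expression is driven by the native ATP3 promoter. This fits the feature table, where several hundred base pairs of upstream sequence lie between the cloning site and the annotated ATP3 coding sequence. A very short match to the GAL10 promoter within this upstream region is most likely an incidental annotation hit rather than a functional element. The gene carries a G919C substitution that changes alanine 307 to proline, and the record calls this allele ATP3-7.

The stated purpose is expression of ATP3-7 in yeast. The associated study concerns the metabolic growth limitations of petite cells lacking the mitochondrial genome, so the plasmid was probably used to test the effect of this ATP synthase variant in such cells at near-native expression levels, although the record does not describe the allele's phenotype.
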