Features (pLannotate 1.2.2; 22 found; start..end, strand, type, name):
     38..56      -  promoter       T3 promoter: promoter for bacteriophage T3 RNA polymerase
    101..117     -  protein_bind   lac operator: The lac repressor binds to the lac operator to inhibit transcription in E. coli. This inhibition can be relieved by adding lactose or isopropyl-β-D-thiogalactopyranoside (IPTG). lac repressor encoded by lacI
    125..155     -  promoter       lac promoter: promoter for the E. coli lac operon
    170..191     -  protein_bind   CAP binding site: CAP binding activates transcription in the presence of cAMP. E. coli catabolite activator protein
    204..296     -  CDS            lacI (fragment): lac repressor; lacI; The lac repressor binds to the lac operator to inhibit transcription in E. coli. This inhibition can be relieved by adding lactose or isopropyl-β-D-thiogalactopyranoside (IPTG).
    479..1067    -  rep_origin     ori: high-copy-number ColE1/pMB1/pBR322/pUC origin of replication
   1238..2098    -  CDS            AmpR: β-lactamase; bla; confers resistance to ampicillin, carbenicillin, and related antibiotics
   2099..2203    -  promoter       AmpR promoter: bla
   2233..2736    -  misc_feature   CEN/ARS: S. cerevisiae CEN6 centromere fused to an autonomously replicating sequence
   2811..2846    +  CDS            rop (fragment): Rop protein, which maintains plasmids at low copy number; rop
   2948..2997    +  misc_feature   bom (fragment): basis of mobility region from pBR322
   2998..3078    -  CDS            MRM1 (fragment): MRM1_YEAST - Also known as PET56 From Saccharomyces cerevisiae (strain ATCC 204508 / S288c) (Baker's yeast).
   3128..3315    +  promoter       HIS3 promoter: S. cerevisiae HIS3
   3316..3978    +  CDS            HIS3: imidazoleglycerol-phosphate dehydratase, required for histidine biosynthesis; S. cerevisiae HIS3; yeast auxotrophic marker
   4186..4237    +  misc_feature   bom (fragment): basis of mobility region from pBR322
   4265..4693    -  rep_origin     f1 ori (sequence partly withheld): f1 bacteriophage origin of replication; arrow indicates direction of (+) strand synthesis
   4697..4854    -  CDS            lacZα (fragment): LacZα fragment of β-galactosidase; lacZ fragment
   4857..4875    +  promoter       T7 promoter: promoter for bacteriophage T7 RNA polymerase
   4884..4925    +  misc_feature   MCS (fragment): pBluescript multiple cloning site
   5171..5187    -  promoter       GAL10 promoter (fragment): S. cerevisiae GAL10; inducible promoter, regulated by Gal4
   5508..6440    +  CDS            ATP3: ATPG_YEAST - Also known as ATP3a, ATP3b. Experimental evidence at protein level: Swiss-Prot protein existence level 1. Mitochondrial membrane ATP synthase (F(1)F(0) ATP synthase or Complex V) produces ATP from ADP in the presence of a proton gradient across the membrane which is generated by electron transport complexes of the respiratory chain. F-type ATPases consist of two structural domains, F(1) - containing the extramembraneous catalytic core, and F(0) - containing the membrane proton channel, linked together by a central stalk and a peripheral stalk. During catalysis, ATP synthesis in th
   6482..26      +  misc_feature   MCS (fragment) (across the origin): pBluescript multiple cloning site
>Addgene plasmid #120255 | pRS313_ATP3G919C | addgene full sequence | sequence record 234699 | Addgene NGS Result
TCGACCTCGAGGGGGGGCCCGGTACCAGCTTTTGTTCCCTTTAGTGAGGGTTAATTTCGAGCTTGGCGTA
ATCATGGTCATAGCTGTTTCCTGTGTGAAATTGTTATCCGCTCACAATTCCACACAACATACGAGCCGGA
AGCATAAAGTGTAAAGCCTGGGGTGCCTAATGAGTGAGCTAACTCACATTAATTGCGTTGCGCTCACTGC
CCGCTTTCCAGTCGGGAAACCTGTCGTGCCAGCTGCATTAATGAATCGGCCAACGCGCGGGGAGAGGCGG
TTTGCGTATTGGGCGCTCTTCCGCTTCCTCGCTCACTGACTCGCTGCGCTCGGTCGTTCGGCTGCGGCGA
GCGGTATCAGCTCACTCAAAGGCGGTAATACGGTTATCCACAGAATCAGGGGATAACGCAGGAAAGAACA
TGTGAGCAAAAGGCCAGCAAAAGGCCAGGAACCGTAAAAAGGCCGCGTTGCTGGCGTTTTTCCATAGGCT
CCGCCCCCCTGACGAGCATCACAAAAATCGACGCTCAAGTCAGAGGTGGCGAAACCCGACAGGACTATAA
AGATACCAGGCGTTTCCCCCTGGAAGCTCCCTCGTGCGCTCTCCTGTTCCGACCCTGCCGCTTACCGGAT
ACCTGTCCGCCTTTCTCCCTTCGGGAAGCGTGGCGCTTTCTCATAGCTCACGCTGTAGGTATCTCAGTTC
GGTGTAGGTCGTTCGCTCCAAGCTGGGCTGTGTGCACGAACCCCCCGTTCAGCCCGACCGCTGCGCCTTA
TCCGGTAACTATCGTCTTGAGTCCAACCCGGTAAGACACGACTTATCGCCACTGGCAGCAGCCACTGGTA
ACAGGATTAGCAGAGCGAGGTATGTAGGCGGTGCTACAGAGTTCTTGAAGTGGTGGCCTAACTACGGCTA
CACTAGAAGAACAGTATTTGGTATCTGCGCTCTGCTGAAGCCAGTTACCTTCGGAAAAAGAGTTGGTAGC
TCTTGATCCGGCAAACAAACCACCGCTGGTAGCGGTGGTTTTTTTGTTTGCAAGCAGCAGATTACGCGCA
GAAAAAAAGGATCTCAAGAAGATCCTTTGATCTTTTCTACGGGGTCTGACGCTCAGTGGAACGAAAACTC
ACGTTAAGGGATTTTGGTCATGAGATTATCAAAAAGGATCTTCACCTAGATCCTTTTAAATTAAAAATGA
AGTTTTAAATCAATCTAAAGTATATATGAGTAAACTTGGTCTGACAGTTACCAATGCTTAATCAGTGAGG
CACCTATCTCAGCGATCTGTCTATTTCGTTCATCCATAGTTGCCTGACTCCCCGTCGTGTAGATAACTAC
GATACGGGAGGGCTTACCATCTGGCCCCAGTGCTGCAATGATACCGCGAGACCCACGCTCACCGGCTCCA
GATTTATCAGCAATAAACCAGCCAGCCGGAAGGGCCGAGCGCAGAAGTGGTCCTGCAACTTTATCCGCCT
CCATCCAGTCTATTAATTGTTGCCGGGAAGCTAGAGTAAGTAGTTCGCCAGTTAATAGTTTGCGCAACGT
TGTTGCCATTGCTACAGGCATCGTGGTGTCACGCTCGTCGTTTGGTATGGCTTCATTCAGCTCCGGTTCC
CAACGATCAAGGCGAGTTACATGATCCCCCATGTTGTGCAAAAAAGCGGTTAGCTCCTTCGGTCCTCCGA
TCGTTGTCAGAAGTAAGTTGGCCGCAGTGTTATCACTCATGGTTATGGCAGCACTGCATAATTCTCTTAC
TGTCATGCCATCCGTAAGATGCTTTTCTGTGACTGGTGAGTACTCAACCAAGTCATTCTGAGAATAGTGT
ATGCGGCGACCGAGTTGCTCTTGCCCGGCGTCAATACGGGATAATACCGCGCCACATAGCAGAACTTTAA
AAGTGCTCATCATTGGAAAACGTTCTTCGGGGCGAAAACTCTCAAGGATCTTACCGCTGTTGAGATCCAG
TTCGATGTAACCCACTCGTGCACCCAACTGATCTTCAGCATCTTTTACTTTCACCAGCGTTTCTGGGTGA
GCAAAAACAGGAAGGCAAAATGCCGCAAAAAAGGGAATAAGGGCGACACGGAAATGTTGAATACTCATAC
TCTTCCTTTTTCAATATTATTGAAGCATTTATCAGGGTTATTGTCTCATGAGCGGATACATATTTGAATG
TATTTAGAAAAATAAACAAATAGGGGTTCCGCGCACATTTCCCCGAAAAGTGCCACCTGACGGATCGCTT
GCCTGTAACTTACACGCGCCTCGTATCTTTTAATGATGGAATAATTTGGGAATTTACTCTGTGTTTATTT
ATTTTTATGTTTTGTATTTGGATTTTAGAAAGTAAATAAAGAAGGTAGAAGAGTTACGGAATGAAGAAAA
AAAAATAAACAAAGGTTTAAAAAATTTCAACAAAAAGCGTACTTTACATATATATTTATTAGACAAGAAA
AGCAGATTAAATAGATATACATTCGATTAACGATAAGTAAAATGTAAAATCACAGGATTTTCGTGTGTGG
TCTTCTACACAGACAAGATGAAACAATTCGGCATTAATACCTGAGAGCAGGAAGAGCAAGATAAAAGGTA
GTATTTGTTGGCGATCCCCCTAGAGTCTTTTACATCTTCGGAAAACAAAAACTATTTTTTCTTTAATTTC
TTTTTTTACTTTCTATTTTTAATTTATATATTTATATTAAAAAATTTAAATTATAATTATTTTTATAGCA
CGTGATGAAAAGGACCCTAAGAAACCATTATTATCATGACATTAACCTATAAAAATAGGCGTATCACGAG
GCCCTTTCGTCTCGCGCGTTTCGGTGATGACGGTGAAAACCTCTGACACATGCAGCTCCCGGAGACGGTC
ACAGCTTGTCTGTAAGCGGATGCCGGGAGCAGACAAGCCCGTCAGGGCGCGTCAGCGGGTGTTGGCGGGT
GTCGGGGCTGGCTTAACTATGCGGCATCAGAGCAGATTGTACTGAGAGTGCACCATAAATTCCCGTTTTA
AGAGCTTGGTGAGCGCTAGGAGTCACTGCCAGGTATCGTTTGAACACGGCATTAGTCAGGGAAGTCATAA
CACAGTCCTTTCCCGCAATTTTCTTTTTCTATTACTCTTGGCCTCCTCTAGTACACTCTATATTTTTTTA
TGCCTCGGTAATGATTTTCATTTTTTTTTTTCCACCTAGCGGATGACTCTTTTTTTTTCTTAGCGATTGG
CATTATCACATAATGAATTATACATTATATAAAGTAATGTGATTTCTTCGAAGAATATACTAAAAAATGA
GCAGGCAAGATAAACGAAGGCAAAGATGACAGAGCAGAAAGCCCTAGTAAAGCGTATTACAAATGAAACC
AAGATTCAGATTGCGATCTCTTTAAAGGGTGGTCCCCTAGCGATAGAGCACTCGATCTTCCCAGAAAAAG
AGGCAGAAGCAGTAGCAGAACAGGCCACACAATCGCAAGTGATTAACGTCCACACAGGTATAGGGTTTCT
GGACCATATGATACATGCTCTGGCCAAGCATTCCGGCTGGTCGCTAATCGTTGAGTGCATTGGTGACTTA
CACATAGACGACCATCACACCACTGAAGACTGCGGGATTGCTCTCGGTCAAGCTTTTAAAGAGGCCCTAG
GGGCCGTGCGTGGAGTAAAAAGGTTTGGATCAGGATTTGCGCCTTTGGATGAGGCACTTTCCAGAGCGGT
GGTAGATCTTTCGAACAGGCCGTACGCAGTTGTCGAACTTGGTTTGCAAAGGGAGAAAGTAGGAGATCTC
TCTTGCGAGATGATCCCGCATTTTCTTGAAAGCTTTGCAGAGGCTAGCAGAATTACCCTCCACGTTGATT
GTCTGCGAGGCAAGAATGATCATCACCGTAGTGAGAGTGCGTTCAAGGCTCTTGCGGTTGCCATAAGAGA
AGCCACCTCGCCCAATGGTACCAACGATGTTCCCTCCACCAAAGGTGTTCTTATGTAGTGACACCGATTA
TTTAAAGCTGCAGCATACGATATATATACATGTGTATATATGTATACCTATGAATGTCAGTAAGTATGTA
TACGAACAGTATGATACTGAAGATGACAAGGTAATGCATCATTCTATACGTGTCATTCTGAACGAGGCGC
GCTTTCCTTTTTTCTTTTTGCTTTTTCTTTTTTTTTCTCTTGAACTCGACGGATCTATGCGGTGTGAAAT
ACCGCACAGATGCGTAAGGAGAAAATACCGCATCAGGAAATTGTAAGCGTTAATATTTTGTTAAAATTCG
CGTTAAATTTTTGTTAAATCAGCTCATTTTTTAACCAATAGGCCGAAATCGGCAAAATCCCTTATAAATC
AAAAGAATAGACCGAGATAGGGT
[37 nt withheld, positions 4364-4400]
AAAGAACGTGGACTCCAACGTCAAAGG
[49 nt withheld, positions 4428-4476]
T
[91 nt withheld, positions 4478-4568]
G
[124 nt withheld, positions 4570-4693]
CCATTCGCCATTCAGGCTGCGCAACTGTTGGGAAGGGCGATCGGTGCGGGCCTCTTCGCTATTACGCCAG
CTGGCGAAAGGGGGATGTGCTGCAAGGCGATTAAGTTGGGTAACGCCAGGGTTTTCCCAGTCACGACGTT
GTAAAACGACGGCCAGTGAATTGTAATACGACTCACTATAGGGCGAATTGGAGCTCCACCGCGGTGGCGG
CCGCTCTAGAACTAGTGGATCCTCTCTAAAAGCCGTGTCGCAGTAACTGGTGACGCTAAAGTTCTCCGGC
GTTTTTTTATGTATGAGCTGGGCATCAAGAGCTTTTGAGATTTTCCAAGTAGTAACTCATCTTTCTGAGT
GTGCTATCAAATACATACTAAGGAGAATAAACTCTTGTTATTACGTATTCTTCATCCTTATGGGTAGAGA
GCGCACTGTTTTAGTACATTTTCTAGACGTCGAAACGTAGAGCAATTGTCGATAAAACAAAAAAAAAGTA
AGAAGATATATGAATAGGAGCTGTCGCTAGAACTAGTAAGTATATGATGGAGATATAATAAGTGAATTAT
TCGATATTTAATGAACGTTCTCATTTATTTGGAAGAAATGTTTATCACGTGATGGAGAACCAATGAGCGG
CGAGTAACTACGCGAGGAACCCGGACCGCAATAACGATTAAAGAAGGCCCGGAAGGGAGATGCTTAAATG
ATTATCACTCAGTTAAAAAAGACAAATAAGAAACTATTGAGACTGAACCGTTTTGGTTAATTTCAGGTGG
AAACAATTGAAGACGAGCAGTAAACATTATTTTATTTAGTAGTCATGTTGTCAAGAATTGTATCAAACAA
TGCAACACGCTCCGTAATGTGCCACCAAGCGCAAGTGGGTATTCTTTATAAGACTAACCCAGTGAGAACT
TATGCTACTTTGAAAGAAGTGGAAATGCGTTTGAAATCTATCAAAAATATTGAGAAGATCACAAAAACTA
TGAAGATTGTTGCATCTACAAGATTGAGTAAAGCTGAAAAGGCTAAAATTTCCGCAAAGAAGATGGATGA
AGCAGAGCAGTTGTTTTACAAGAACGCCGAAACCAAAAATTTGGATGTTGAGGCTACTGAAACAGGTGCT
CCTAAAGAGTTGATTGTTGCTATCACCTCTGATAAGGGGTTGTGTGGTTCTATCCACTCTCAATTGGCTA
AAGCTGTGAGAAGACATTTGAATGATCAACCAAACGCCGATATAGTCACTATTGGTGATAAAATTAAAAT
GCAGCTATTGAGAACCCATCCTAACAACATTAAATTGTCTATTAATGGAATTGGTAAAGATGCCCCAACT
TTCCAAGAATCTGCTTTGATTGCCGATAAGTTATTGAGTGTCATGAAGGCCGGCACTTACCCAAAGATTT
CCATTTTCTACAATGACCCAGTGTCTTCCCTATCTTTTGAACCATCTGAAAAACCGATCTTTAACGCCAA
GACCATTGAACAATCCCCATCATTCGGCAAATTTGAGATCGACACGGACGCAAACGTTCCAAGAGATTTG
TTTGAATATACTTTGGCTAACCAAATGTTGACAGCAATGGCTCAAGGTTATGCTGCTGAAATTTCCGCCA
GAAGAAACGCTATGGATAACGCTTCCAAGAATGCCGGTGATATGATCAATCGTTACTCTATCTTGTACAA
CAGAACAAGACAAGCTGTCATTACTAATGAACTGGTTGATATTATTACTGGTCCTTCCTCTTTGGGATGA
CTCGAGTTAATCACTAGTGAATTCGCGGCCGCCTGCAGG
